>Addgene plasmid #62795 | PS-CFP2-MYR-N-5 | addgene full sequence | sequence record 210800 | Addgene NGS Result
CATGTTCTTTCCTGCGTTATCCCCTGATTCTGTGGATAACCGTATTACCGCCATGCATTAGTTATTAATA
GTAATCAATTACGGGGTCATTAGTTCATAGCCCATATATGGAGTTCCGCGTTACATAACTTACGGTAAAT
GGCCCGCCTGGCTGACCGCCCAACGACCCCCGCCCATTGACGTCAATAATGACGTATGTTCCCATAGTAA
CGCCAATAGGGACTTTCCATTGACGTCAATGGGTGGAGTATTTACGGTAAACTGCCCACTTGGCAGTACA
TCAAGTGTATCATATGCCAAGTACGCCCCCTATTGACGTCAATGACGGTAAATGGCCCGCCTGGCATTAT
GCCCAGTACATGACCTTATGGGACTTTCCTACTTGGCAGTACATCTACGTATTAGTCATCGCTATTACCA
TGGTGATGCGGTTTTGGCAGTACATCAATGGGCGTGGATAGCGGTTTGACTCACGGGGATTTCCAAGTCT
CCACCCCATTGACGTCAATGGGAGTTTGTTTTGGCACCAAAATCAACGGGACTTTCCAAAATGTCGTAAC
AACTCCGCCCCATTGACGCAAATGGGCGGTAGGCGTGTACGGTGGGAGGTCTATATAAGCAGAGCTGGTT
TAGTGAACCGTCAGATCCGCTAGCGCTACCGGACTCAGATCTCGAGCTCAAGCTTCGAATTCGCCACCAT
GGGAAGCAGCAAGAGCAAGCCAAAGGGACCGGTCGCCACCATGAGCAAGGGCGCCGAGCTGTTCACCGGC
ATCGTGCCCATCCTGATCGAGCTGAATGGCGATGTGAATGGCCACAAGTTCAGCGTGAGCGGCGAGGGCG
AGGGCGATGCCACCTACGGCAAGCTGACCCTGAAGTTCATCTGCACCACCGGCAAGCTGCCTGTGCCCTG
GCCCACCCTGGTGGCCACCCTGAGCTACGGCGTGCAGTGCTTCTCACGCTACCCCGATCACATGAAGCAG
CACGACTTCTTCAAGAGCGCCATGCCTGAGGGCTACATCCAGGAGCGCACCATCTTCTTCGAGGATGACG
GCAACTACAAGACGCGCGCCGAGGTGAAGTTCGAGGGCGATACCCTGGTGAGTCGCATCGAGCTGACCGG
CACTGATTTCAAGGAGGATGGCAACATCCTGGGCAATAAGATGGAGTACAACTACAACGCCACCAATGTG
TACATCGTGGCCGACAAGGCCAGGAATGGCATCAAGGTGAACTTCAAGGTCCGCCACAACATCAAGGATG
GCAGCGTGCAGCTGGCCGACCACTACCAGCAGAATACCCCCATCGGCGATGGCCCTGTGCTGCTGCCCGA
TAACCACTACCTGTCCACCCAGAGCGCCCTGTCCAAGGACCCCAACGAGAAGCGCGATCACATGATCTAC
CTCGAGTTCGTGACCGCCGCCGCCATCACCCACGGCATGGATGAGCTGTACAAGTAAAGCGGCCGCGACT
CTAGATCATAATCAGCCATACCACATTTGTAGAGGTTTTACTTGCTTTAAAAAACCTCCCACACCTCCCC
CTGAACCTGAAACATAAAATGAATGCAATTGTTGTTGTTAACTTGTTTATTGCAGCTTATAATGGTTACA
AATAAAGCAATAGCATCACAAATTTCACAAATAAAGCATTTTTTTCACTGCATTCTAGTTGTGGTTTGTC
CAAACTCATCAATGTATCTTAAGGCGTAAATTGTAAGCGTTAATATTTTGTTAAAATTCGCGTTAAATTT
TTGTTAAATCAGCTCATTTTTTAACCAATAGGCCGAAATCGGCAAAATCCCTTATAAATCAAAAGAATAG
ACCGAGATAGGGT
[37 nt withheld, positions 1834-1870]
AAAGAACGTGGACTCCAACGTCAAAGG
[49 nt withheld, positions 1898-1946]
T
[91 nt withheld, positions 1948-2038]
G
[124 nt withheld, positions 2040-2163]
CAGGTGGCACTTTTCGGGGAAATGTGCGCGGAACCCCTATTTGTTTATTTTTCTAAATACATTCAAATAT
GTATCCGCTCATGAGACAATAACCCTGATAAATGCTTCAATAATATTGAAAAAGGAAGAGTCCTGAGGCG
GAAAGAACCAGCTGTGGAATGTGTGTCAGTTAGGGTGTGGAAAGTCCCCAGGCTCCCCAGCAGGCAGAAG
TATGCAAAGCATGCATCTCAATTAGTCAGCAACCAGGTGTGGAAAGTCCCCAGGCTCCCCAGCAGGCAGA
AGTATGCAAAGCATGCATCTCAATTAGTCAGCAACCATAGTCCCGCCCCTAACTCCGCCCATCCCGCCCC
TAACTCCGCCCAGTTCCGCCCATTCTCCGCCCCATGGCTGACTAATTTTTTTTATTTATGCAGAGGCCGA
GGCCGCCTCGGCCTCTGAGCTATTCCAGAAGTAGTGAGGAGGCTTTTTTGGAGGCCTAGGCTTTTGCAAA
GATCGATCAAGAGACAGGATGAGGATCGTTTCGCATGATTGAACAAGATGGATTGCACGCAGGTTCTCCG
GCCGCTTGGGTGGAGAGGCTATTCGGCTATGACTGGGCACAACAGACAATCGGCTGCTCTGATGCCGCCG
TGTTCCGGCTGTCAGCGCAGGGGCGCCCGGTTCTTTTTGTCAAGACCGACCTGTCCGGTGCCCTGAATGA
ACTGCAAGACGAGGCAGCGCGGCTATCGTGGCTGGCCACGACGGGCGTTCCTTGCGCAGCTGTGCTCGAC
GTTGTCACTGAAGCGGGAAGGGACTGGCTGCTATTGGGCGAAGTGCCGGGGCAGGATCTCCTGTCATCTC
ACCTTGCTCCTGCCGAGAAAGTATCCATCATGGCTGATGCAATGCGGCGGCTGCATACGCTTGATCCGGC
TACCTGCCCATTCGACCACCAAGCGAAACATCGCATCGAGCGAGCACGTACTCGGATGGAAGCCGGTCTT
GTCGATCAGGATGATCTGGACGAAGAGCATCAGGGGCTCGCGCCAGCCGAACTGTTCGCCAGGCTCAAGG
CGAGCATGCCCGACGGCGAGGATCTCGTCGTGACCCATGGCGATGCCTGCTTGCCGAATATCATGGTGGA
AAATGGCCGCTTTTCTGGATTCATCGACTGTGGCCGGCTGGGTGTGGCGGACCGCTATCAGGACATAGCG
TTGGCTACCCGTGATATTGCTGAAGAGCTTGGCGGCGAATGGGCTGACCGCTTCCTCGTGCTTTACGGTA
TCGCCGCTCCCGATTCGCAGCGCATCGCCTTCTATCGCCTTCTTGACGAGTTCTTCTGAGCGGGACTCTG
GGGTTCGAAATGACCGACCAAGCGACGCCCAACCTGCCATCACGAGATTTCGATTCCACCGCCGCCTTCT
ATGAAAGGTTGGGCTTCGGAATCGTTTTCCGGGACGCCGGCTGGATGATCCTCCAGCGCGGGGATCTCAT
GCTGGAGTTCTTCGCCCACCCTAGGGGGAGGCTAACTGAAACACGGAAGGAGACAATACCGGAAGGAACC
CGCGCTATGACGGCAATAAAAAGACAGAATAAAACGCACGGTGTTGGGTCGTTTGTTCATAAACGCGGGG
TTCGGTCCCAGGGCTGGCACTCTGTCGATACCCCACCGAGACCCCATTGGGGCCAATACGCCCGCGTTTC
TTCCTTTTCCCCACCCCACCCCCCAAGTTCGGGTGAAGGCCCAGGGCTCGCAGCCAACGTCGGGGCGGCA
GGCCCTGCCATAGCCTCAGGTTACTCATATATACTTTAGATTGATTTAAAACTTCATTTTTAATTTAAAA
GGATCTAGGTGAAGATCCTTTTTGATAATCTCATGACCAAAATCCCTTAACGTGAGTTTTCGTTCCACTG
AGCGTCAGACCCCGTAGAAAAGATCAAAGGATCTTCTTGAGATCCTTTTTTTCTGCGCGTAATCTGCTGC
TTGCAAACAAAAAAACCACCGCTACCAGCGGTGGTTTGTTTGCCGGATCAAGAGCTACCAACTCTTTTTC
CGAAGGTAACTGGCTTCAGCAGAGCGCAGATACCAAATACTGTTCTTCTAGTGTAGCCGTAGTTAGGCCA
CCACTTCAAGAACTCTGTAGCACCGCCTACATACCTCGCTCTGCTAATCCTGTTACCAGTGGCTGCTGCC
AGTGGCGATAAGTCGTGTCTTACCGGGTTGGACTCAAGACGATAGTTACCGGATAAGGCGCAGCGGTCGG
GCTGAACGGGGGGTTCGTGCACACAGCCCAGCTTGGAGCGAACGACCTACACCGAACTGAGATACCTACA
GCGTGAGCTATGAGAAAGCGCCACGCTTCCCGAAGGGAGAAAGGCGGACAGGTATCCGGTAAGCGGCAGG
GTCGGAACAGGAGAGCGCACGAGGGAGCTTCCAGGGGGAAACGCCTGGTATCTTTATAGTCCTGTCGGGT
TTCGCCACCTCTGACTTGAGCGTCGATTTTTGTGATGCTCGTCAGGGGGGCGGAGCCTATGGAAAAACGC
CAGCAACGCGGCCTTTTTACGGTTCCTGGCCTTTTGCTGGCCTTTTGCTCA
Features (pLannotate 1.2.2; 15 found; start..end, strand, type, name):
      1..51      +  rep_origin     RSF ori (fragment): Plasmids containing the RSF 1030 origin of replication can be propagated in E. coli cells that contain additional plasmids with compatible origins.
    119..422     +  enhancer       CMV enhancer: human cytomegalovirus immediate early enhancer
    423..626     +  promoter       CMV promoter: human cytomegalovirus (CMV) immediate early promoter
    649..692     +  misc_feature   MCS (fragment): multiple cloning site
    741..1457    +  CDS            PS-CFP2: photoswitchable cyan-to-green fluorescent protein mammalian codon-optimized
   1474..1557    +  CDS            large T antigen (fragment): large T antigen from SV40 (simian virus 40)
   1580..1701    +  polyA_signal   SV40 poly(A) signal: SV40 polyadenylation signal
   1735..2163    -  rep_origin     f1 ori (sequence partly withheld): f1 bacteriophage origin of replication; arrow indicates direction of (+) strand synthesis
   2190..2294    +  promoter       AmpR promoter: bla
   2296..2653    +  promoter       SV40 promoter: SV40 enhancer and early promoter
   2688..3482    +  CDS            NeoR/KanR: aminoglycoside phosphotransferase from Tn5; aph(3')-II (or nptII); confers resistance to neomycin, kanamycin, and G418 (Geneticin®)
   3503..3655    +  CDS            ble (fragment): BLE_KLEPN - Experimental evidence at protein level: Swiss-Prot protein existence level 1. Binding protein with a strong affinity to the bleomycin family of antibiotics. Binds to CL990; an antimitotic-antibiotic compound. From Klebsiella pneumoniae.
   3714..3761    +  polyA_signal   HSV TK poly(A) signal: herpes simplex virus thymidine kinase polyadenylation signal (Cole and Stacy, 1985)
   3852..3868    -  polyA_signal   bGH poly(A) signal (fragment): bovine growth hormone polyadenylation signal
   4090..4678    +  rep_origin     ori: high-copy-number ColE1/pMB1/pBR322/pUC origin of replication
