[The description below was written by a language model from this plasmid's Addgene catalogue record and pLannotate feature annotations shown in this document.]
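Description:
PS-CFP2-MYR-N-5 is a mammalian expression plasmid built on the PS-CFP2-N backbone, an N1-style cloning vector in which an inserted sequence is placed upstream of, and fused in frame to, the fluorescent protein. It is about 4.7 kb and replicates at high copy in E. coli from a ColE1/pUC-type origin. It also carries an f1 phage origin. A single NeoR/KanR gene (Tn5 aminoglycoside phosphotransferase) serves both hosts: a bacterial bla-type promoter drives it for kanamycin selection in E. coli, while the adjacent SV40 enhancer/early promoter and an HSV TK polyadenylation signal allow G418 selection of stably transfected mammalian cells. Several short annotations (RSF ori, large T antigen, ble and bGH poly(A) fragments) are partial matches and probably do not represent functional elements.

The expression cassette consists of the CMV immediate-early enhancer and promoter, remnants of the multiple cloning site, the MYR insert, the mammalian codon-optimised PS-CFP2 coding sequence and an SV40 polyadenylation signal. The insert is not annotated in the feature table, but only a short gap lies between the cloning-site fragment and the start of PS-CFP2, consistent with a brief peptide sequence and linker at the N terminus of the fusion. The record does not define "MYR" or its source species. The name suggests a myristoylation-type targeting signal, although the catalogue lists the localization as cytoskeleton.

PS-CFP2 is a photoswitchable protein that converts from cyan to green, reflected in the listed excitation/emission pairs of 400/468 nm and 490/511 nm. The construct is suited to live-cell imaging in which a localized, tagged population is photoconverted and tracked.
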