Addgene plasmid #62795: PS-CFP2-MYR-N-5
Purpose: Localization: Cytoskeleton, N1 Cloning Vector, Excitation:400 / 490, Emission:468 / 511
Depositing lab: Michael Davidson. Depositing organization: Florida State University, Tallahassee.
Backbone
  Vector backbone: PS-CFP2-N
  Vector type: Mammalian Expression
  Selectable markers: Neomycin (select with G418)
Growth in bacteria
  Bacterial resistance: Kanamycin, 50 μg/mL
  Growth temperature: 37°C
  Growth strain: DH5alpha
  Copy number: High Copy
Gene/Insert
  Gene/Insert name: MYR
  Mutation: none
  Promoter: CMV
  Tag / fusion protein: PS-CFP (C terminal on backbone)
  Cloning method: Unknown
  Sequencing primers: 5′ CMV-F; 3′ SV40pA-R
Terms and licenses: Academic/Nonprofit Terms; Industry Terms
How to cite: PS-CFP2-MYR-N-5 was a gift from Michael Davidson (Addgene plasmid # 62795 ; http://n2t.net/addgene:62795 ; RRID:Addgene_62795)
